Addgene plasmid #235809: pME_B_0_2_020_Pdummy
Purpose: Promoter dummy sequence used as a baseline for promoter characterization
Depositing lab: Tobias Erb. Depositing organization: Max Planck Institute for Terrestrial Microbiology. Publication: A modular high-throughput approach for advancing synthetic biology in the chloroplast of Chlamydomonas. Inckemann RM, Chotel T, Burgis M, Brinkmann CK, Andreas L, Baumann J, Sharma P, Klose M, Barrett J, Ries F, Paczia N, Glatter T, Mackinder LCM, Willmund F, Erb TJ. Nat Plants. 2025 Nov;11(11):2332-2349. doi: 10.1038/s41477-025-02126-2. Epub 2025 Nov 3. PubMed 41184475.
Backbone
  Vector backbone: pME_Cp_UAV_GFP
  Backbone size w/o insert (bp): 2101
  Vector type: Synthetic Biology
Growth in bacteria
  Bacterial resistance: Chloramphenicol, 25 μg/mL
  Growth temperature: 37°C
  Growth strain: DH5alpha
  Copy number: High Copy
Gene/Insert
  Gene/Insert name: Promoter dummy
  Species: Synthetic
  Insert size (bp): 23
  Mutation: none
  Cloning method: Restriction Enzyme; 5′ cloning site BsaI (destroyed during cloning); 3′ cloning site BsaI (destroyed during cloning)
  Sequencing primers: 5′ CGTATCACGAGGCAGAATTTC; 3′ CCTGCATAACGCGAAGTAATC
Terms and licenses: Academic/Nonprofit Terms; Industry Terms: Not Available to Industry
Depositor comments: Please visit https://doi.org/10.1101/2024.05.08.593163 for bioRxiv preprint.
How to cite: pME_B_0_2_020_Pdummy was a gift from Tobias Erb (Addgene plasmid # 235809 ; http://n2t.net/addgene:235809 ; RRID:Addgene_235809)
