[The description below was written by a language model from this plasmid's Addgene catalogue record and pLannotate feature annotations shown in this document.]
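Description:
pME_B_0_2_020_Pdummy is a small (about 2.1 kb) synthetic-biology part plasmid from a modular cloning toolkit developed for engineering the chloroplast of Chlamydomonas. It is built on the pME_Cp_UAV_GFP backbone, whose name suggests a universal acceptor vector with a GFP dropout, although no GFP sequence is annotated in the final construct. The plasmid is maintained in E. coli through a high-copy ColE1/pUC-type origin of replication. Selection is by chloramphenicol, with the cat (chloramphenicol acetyltransferase) gene driven by its native cat promoter and its coding sequence spanning the numbering origin of the circular sequence.

The payload is a 23 bp synthetic "promoter dummy" inserted with BsaI, and both sites were destroyed during cloning, as expected for Type IIS (Golden Gate-style) assembly. The insert itself is too short and artificial to be recognised by the automated annotation. It presumably lies in the roughly 55 bp gap between the annotated BioBrick prefix and suffix sequences, which is the only region bracketed like a cloning site. This region is insulated by transcription terminators (a his operon terminator on one side and a putative bacterial terminator on the other), and a lambda t0 terminator follows the cat gene, limiting read-through between the plasmid's functional units.

According to the record, the dummy occupies the promoter position in assembled constructs without being intended to provide promoter activity. It serves as a baseline or negative control against which genuine promoter parts are measured. The record does not describe any downstream reporter or chloroplast integration elements in this plasmid, which carries only the part itself.
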