Features (pLannotate 1.2.2; 8 found; start..end, strand, type, name):
     76..170     +  terminator     lambda t0 terminator: transcription terminator from phage lambda
    353..941     +  rep_origin     ori: high-copy-number ColE1/pMB1/pBR322/pUC origin of replication
   1136..1193    -  terminator     his operon terminator: This putative transcriptin terminator from the E. coli his operon has a 2-bp deletion introduced during synthesis. Its efficiency has not been determined.
   1194..1213    -  misc_feature   BioBrick suffix: universal suffix for all parts
   1269..1290    -  misc_feature   BioBrick prefix: BioBrick prefix for parts that do not start with "ATG"
   1293..1336    +  terminator     bacterial terminator: putative bacterial transcription terminator
   1422..1519    +  promoter       cat promoter: promoter of the E. coli cat gene encoding chloramphenicol acetyltransferase
   1520..52      +  CDS            cat (across the origin): CAT_ECOLX - Experimental evidence at protein level: Swiss-Prot protein existence level 1. This enzyme is an effector of chloramphenicol resistance in bacteria. From Escherichia coli. This protein is used as a marker in many commonly used cloning vectors, such as pACYC184.
>Addgene plasmid #235809 | pME_B_0_2_020_Pdummy | addgene full sequence | sequence record 471434 | Addgene NGS Result
CAGAATGCTTAATGAATTACAACAGTACTGCGACGAGTGGCAGGGCGGGGCGTAATTTGATATCGAGCTC
GCTTGGACTCCTGTTGATAGATCCAGTAATGACCTCAGAACTCCATCTGGATTTGTTCAGAACGCTCGGT
TGCCGCCGGGCGTTTTTTATTGGTGAGAATCCAAGCCTCGAGCTGTCAGACCAAGTTTACTCATATATAC
TTTAGATTGATTTAAAACTTCATTTTTAATTTAAAAGGATCTAGGTGAAGATCCTTTTTGATAATCTCAT
GACCAAAATCCCTTAACGTGAGTTTTCGTTCCACTGAGCGTCAGACCCCGTAGAAAAGATCAAAGGATCT
TCTTGAGATCCTTTTTTTCTGCGCGTAATCTGCTGCTTGCAAACAAAAAAACCACCGCTACCAGCGGTGG
TTTGTTTGCCGGATCAAGAGCTACCAACTCTTTTTCCGAAGGTAACTGGCTTCAGCAGAGCGCAGATACC
AAATACTGTTCTTCTAGTGTAGCCGTAGTTAGGCCACCACTTCAAGAACTCTGTAGCACCGCCTACATAC
CTCGCTCTGCTAATCCTGTTACCAGTGGCTGCTGCCAGTGGCGATAAGTCGTGTCTTACCGGGTTGGACT
CAAGACGATAGTTACCGGATAAGGCGCAGCGGTCGGGCTGAACGGGGGGTTCGTGCACACAGCCCAGCTT
GGAGCGAACGACCTACACCGAACTGAGATACCTACAGCGTGAGCTATGAGAAAGCGCCACGCTTCCCGAA
GGGAGAAAGGCGGACAGGTATCCGGTAAGCGGCAGGGTCGGAACAGGAGAGCGCACGAGGGAGCTTCCAG
GGGGAAACGCCTGGTATCTTTATAGTCCTGTCGGGTTTCGCCACCTCTGACTTGAGCGTCGATTTTTGTG
ATGCTCGTCAGGGGGGCGGAGCCTGTGGAAAAACGCCAGCAACGCGGCCTTTTTACGGTTCCTGGCCTTT
TGCTGGCCTTTTGCTCACATGTTCTTTCCTGCGTTATCCCCTGATTCTGTGGATAACCGTATTACCGCCT
TTGAGTGAGCTGATACCGCTCGCCGCAGCCGAACGACCGAGCGCAGCGAGTCAGTGAGCGAGGAAGCCTG
CATAACGCGAAGTAATCTTTTCGGTTTTAAAGAAAAAGGGCAGGGTGGTGACACCTTGCCCTTTTTTGCC
GGACTGCAGCGGCCGCTACTAGTCGCGATGAGTGGTCTCAAGTAAAGGGGCGCCAGGGGCTCCCGAGACC
ACTCATCGCTCTAGAAGCGGCCGCGAATTCCAGAAATCATCCTTAGCGAAAGCTAAGGATTTTTTTTATC
TGAAATTCTGCCTCGTGATACGCCTATTTTTATAGGTTAATGTCATGATAATAATGGTTTCTTAGACGTC
AGGTGGCACTCGAGTTGATCGGGCACGTAAGAGGTTCCAACTTTCACCATAATGAAATAAGATCACTACC
GGGCGTATTTTTTGAGTTATCGAGATTTTCAGGAGCTAAGGAAGCTAAAATGGAGAAAAAAATCACTGGA
TATACCACCGTTGATATATCCCAATGGCATCGTAAAGAACATTTTGAGGCATTTCAGTCAGTTGCTCAAT
GTACCTATAACCAGACCGTTCAGCTGGATATTACGGCCTTTTTAAAGACCGTAAAGAAAAATAAGCACAA
GTTTTATCCGGCCTTTATTCACATTCTTGCCCGCCTGATGAATGCTCATCCGGAATTTCGTATGGCAATG
AAAGACGGTGAGCTGGTGATATGGGATAGTGTTCACCCTTGTTACACCGTTTTCCATGAGCAAACTGAAA
CGTTTTCATCACTCTGGAGTGAATACCACGACGATTTCCGGCAGTTTCTACACATATATTCGCAAGATGT
GGCGTGTTACGGTGAAAACCTGGCCTATTTCCCTAAAGGGTTTATTGAGAATATGTTTTTCGTATCAGCC
AATCCCTGGGTGAGTTTCACCAGTTTTGATTTAAACGTGGCCAATATGGACAACTTCTTCGCCCCCGTTT
TCACCATGGGCAAATATTATACGCAAGGCGACAAGGTGCTGATGCCGCTGGCGATTCAGGTTCATCATGC
CGTTTGTGATGGCTTCCATGTCGG
